>Addgene plasmid #39794 | Torso cDNA NcoI-EcoRI in pGEM | addgene partial sequence | sequence record 54463 | M13pUC-rev 5'-AGCGGATAACAATTTCACACAGG-3'
GGTGACACTATAGAATACTCAAGCTATGCATCCAACGCGTTGGGAGCTCTCCGGATCCAAGCTTGCTTGT
TCTTTTTGCAGAAGCTCAGAATAAACGCTCAACTTTGGCAGATACCATGGTTATTTTCTATGCGAAGTAC
GCATTTATCTTCTGGTTTTTCGTGGGAAGCAATCAAGGTGAAATGTTGCTAATGGACAAAATCTCTCACG
ATAAGACGCTTCTCAACGTCACCGCTTGCACCCAGAATTGTCTGGAAAAGGGCCAGATGGATTTCCGAAG
CTGTTTAAAGGACTGCAGGATTAATGGAACATTTCCCGGGGCTCTCCGCAAAGTGCAGGAAAACTACCAG
ATGAACATGATCTGCCGCACGGAGTCGGAAATCGTTTTCCAAATAGATTGGGTGCAGCACAGCAGGGGAA
CCGAGCCGGCTCCAAATGCCACCTACATAATCCGGGTGGATGCTGTCAAGGACGACAACAAAGAAACCAC
GCTTTACCTGTCTGATGACAACTTTCTCATCCTGCCGGGATTGGAGTCCAACTCTACCCAGAACATCACC
GCCCTGGCGATGCACGGAGATGGCAGCTACTCCTTGATAGCAAAGGACCAGACCTTCGCCACCCTCATCC
GAGGCTATCAGCCCAGCAAAATGGGAGCGGTGAATCTGCTGCGGTTTGTCCCCCAACCAGACGACCTGCA
TCACATTGCTGCCGAAATCGAGTGGAAGCCATCGGCGGAGAGCAACTGCTATTTCGACATGGTGTCGTAT
TCAACCAACAGCGTGAATATGGACGAGCCACTGGAGGTGCAGTTCCGGGATCGCAAAAAGCTGTACAGGC
ACACGGTGGACAACTTGGAGTTTGACAAACAGTATCACGTTGGCGTAAGA
