[The description below was written by a language model from this plasmid's Addgene catalogue record.]
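Description:
Torso cDNA NcoI-EcoRI in pGEM carries cDNA of the Drosophila melanogaster torso gene (tor, CG1389) in the pGEM-7Zf backbone, a small (about 3 kb) commercial cloning vector. The record classes it as a bacterial expression vector. It is propagated in standard E. coli cloning strains under ampicillin selection, and its copy number is listed as unknown. The insert was placed by restriction cloning as an NcoI–EcoRI fragment, with NcoI at the 5′ end and EcoRI at the 3′ end; whether either site survived cloning is not recorded. The insert size is not stated, nor is whether the fragment covers the complete coding region. No feature table accompanies the entry, so the exact arrangement of elements cannot be confirmed from the record.

pGEM-Zf vectors generally provide a multiple cloning site within a lacZα fragment, flanked by opposing phage RNA polymerase promoters (T7 and SP6), plus an f1 origin for single-stranded DNA production. These features make them useful for subcloning, sequencing, in vitro transcription and site-directed mutagenesis. The M13/pUC forward and reverse primers listed for sequencing fit an insert sitting in this polylinker. No tags, fusions, mutations or additional promoters are recorded.

Torso encodes a receptor tyrosine kinase that specifies the terminal regions of the fly embryo. The associated publication examined how multiple phosphotyrosine residues on the receptor contribute to full signalling output. The plasmid most plausibly serves as a source or template clone of torso sequence for subcloning, mutagenesis or RNA synthesis, although the record does not state a specific intended use.
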