Addgene plasmid #39794: Torso cDNA NcoI-EcoRI in pGEM
Depositing lab: Norbert Perrimon. Publication: Synergistic activities of multiple phosphotyrosine residues mediate full signaling from the Drosophila Torso receptor tyrosine kinase. Gayko U, Cleghon V, Copeland T, Morrison DK, Perrimon N. Proc Natl Acad Sci U S A. 1999 Jan 19;96(2):523-8. 10.1073/pnas.96.2.523 PubMed 9892666.
Backbone
  Vector backbone: pGEM-7Zf
  Backbone manufacturer: Promega
  Backbone size w/o insert (bp): 3000
  Vector type: Bacterial Expression
Growth in bacteria
  Bacterial resistance: Ampicillin, 100 μg/mL
  Growth temperature: 37°C
  Growth strain: DH5alpha
  Copy number: Unknown
Gene/Insert
  Gene/Insert name: Torso (alt name: tor)
  Species: D. melanogaster (fly)
  Entrez Gene: tor (a.k.a. Dmel_CG1389, CG1389, Dmel\CG1389, TOR, TORSO, Tor, Torso, dTor, splc)
  Cloning method: Restriction Enzyme; 5′ cloning site NcoI (unknown if destroyed); 3′ cloning site EcoRI (unknown if destroyed)
  Sequencing primers: 5′ M13pUC-rev; 3′ M13pUC-fwd
Terms and licenses: Academic/Nonprofit Terms; Industry Terms: Not Available to Industry
Depositor comments: Perrimon Lab plasmid #212
How to cite: Torso cDNA NcoI-EcoRI in pGEM was a gift from Norbert Perrimon (Addgene plasmid # 39794)
